>Addgene plasmid #77470 | PLK3 gRNA (BRDN0001146265) | addgene full sequence | sequence record 187824 | Addgene Assembled Sequence
CCCGGGTGCAAAGATGGATAAAGTTTTAAACAGAGAGGAATCTTTGCAGCTAATGGACCTTCTAGGTCTT
GAAAGGAGTGGGAATTGGCTCCGGTGCCCGTCAGTGGGCAGAGCGCACATCGCCCACAGTCCCCGAGAAG
TTGGGGGGAGGGGTCGGCAATTGATCCGGTGCCTAGAGAAGGTGGCGCGGGGTAAACTGGGAAAGTGATG
TCGTGTACTGGCTCCGCCTTTTTCCCGAGGGTGGGGGAGAACCGTATATAAGTGCAGTAGTCGCCGTGAA
CGTTCTTTTTCGCAACGGGTTTGCCGCCAGAACACAGGTAAGTGCCGTGTGTGGTTCCCGCGGGCCTGGC
CTCTTTACGGGTTATGGCCCTTGCGTGCCTTGAATTACTTCCACCTGGCTGCAGTACGTGATTCTTGATC
CCGAGCTTCGGGTTGGAAGTGGGTGGGAGAGTTCGAGGCCTTGCGCTTAAGGAGCCCCTTCGCCTCGTGC
TTGAGTTGAGGCCTGGCCTGGGCGCTGGGGCCGCCGCGTGCGAATCTGGTGGCACCTTCGCGCCTGTCTC
GCTGCTTTCGATAAGTCTCTAGCCATTTAAAATTTTTGATGACCTGCTGCGACGCTTTTTTTCTGGCAAG
ATAGTCTTGTAAATGCGGGCCAAGATCTGCACACTGGTATTTCGGTTTTTGGGGCCGCGGGCGGCGACGG
GGCCCGTGCGTCCCAGCGCACATGTTCGGCGAGGCGGGGCCTGCGAGCGCGGCCACCGAGAATCGGACGG
GGGTAGTCTCAAGCTGGCCGGCCTGCTCTGGTGCCTGGCCTCGCGCCGCCGTGTATCGCCCCGCCCTGGG
CGGCAAGGCTGGCCCGGTCGGCACCAGTTGCGTGAGCGGAAAGATGGCCGCTTCCCGGCCCTGCTGCAGG
GAGCTCAAAATGGAGGACGCGGCGCTCGGGAGAGCGGGCGGGTGAGTCACCCACACAAAGGAAAAGGGCC
TTTCCGTCCTCAGCCGTCGCTTCATGTGACTCCACGGAGTACCGGGCGCCGTCCAGGCACCTCGATTAGT
TCTCGAGCTTTTGGAGTACGTCGTCTTTAGGTTGGGGGGAGGGGTTTTATGCGATGGAGTTTCCCCACAC
TGAGTGGGTGGAGACTGAAGTTAGGCCAGCTTGGCACTTGATGTAATTCTCCTTGGAATTTGCCCTTTTT
GAGTTTGGATCTTGGTTCATTCTCAAGCCTCAGACAGTGGTTCAAAGTTTTTTTCTTCCATTTCAGGTGT
CGTGACGTACGGCCACCATGACCGAGTACAAGCCCACGGTGCGCCTCGCCACCCGCGACGACGTCCCCAG
GGCCGTACGCACCCTCGCCGCCGCGTTCGCCGACTACCCCGCCACGCGCCACACCGTCGATCCGGACCGC
CACATCGAGCGGGTCACCGAGCTGCAAGAACTCTTCCTCACGCGCGTCGGGCTCGACATCGGCAAGGTGT
GGGTCGCGGACGACGGCGCCGCCGTGGCGGTCTGGACCACGCCGGAGAGCGTCGAAGCGGGGGCGGTGTT
CGCCGAGATCGGCCCGCGCATGGCCGAGTTGAGCGGTTCCCGGCTGGCCGCGCAGCAACAGATGGAAGGC
CTCCTGGCGCCGCACCGGCCCAAGGAGCCCGCGTGGTTCCTGGCCACCGTCGGAGTCTCGCCCGACCACC
AGGGCAAGGGTCTGGGCAGCGCCGTCGTGCTCCCCGGAGTGGAGGCGGCCGAGCGCGCCGGGGTGCCCGC
CTTCCTGGAGACCTCCGCGCCCCGCAACCTCCCCTTCTACGAGCGGCTCGGCTTCACCGTCACCGCCGAC
GTCGAGGTGCCCGAAGGACCGCGCACCTGGTGCATGACCCGCAAGCCCGGTGCCTGAACGCGTTAAGTCG
ACAATCAACCTCTGGATTACAAAATTTGTGAAAGATTGACTGGTATTCTTAACTATGTTGCTCCTTTTAC
GCTATGTGGATACGCTGCTTTAATGCCTTTGTATCATGCTATTGCTTCCCGTATGGCTTTCATTTTCTCC
TCCTTGTATAAATCCTGGTTGCTGTCTCTTTATGAGGAGTTGTGGCCCGTTGTCAGGCAACGTGGCGTGG
TGTGCACTGTGTTTGCTGACGCAACCCCCACTGGTTGGGGCATTGCCACCACCTGTCAGCTCCTTTCCGG
GACTTTCGCTTTCCCCCTCCCTATTGCCACGGCGGAACTCATCGCCGCCTGCCTTGCCCGCTGCTGGACA
GGGGCTCGGCTGTTGGGCACTGACAATTCCGTGGTGTTGTCGGGGAAATCATCGTCCTTTCCTTGGCTGC
TCGCCTGTGTTGCCACCTGGATTCTGCGCGGGACGTCCTTCTGCTACGTCCCTTCGGCCCTCAATCCAGC
GGACCTTCCTTCCCGCGGCCTGCTGCCGGCTCTGCGGCCTCTTCCGCGTCTTCGCCTTCGCCCTCAGACG
AGTCGGATCTCCCTTTGGGCCGCCTCCCCGCGTCGACTTTAAGACCAATGACTTACAAGGCAGCTGTAGA
TCTTAGCCACTTTTTAAAAGAAAAGGGGGGACTGGAAGGGCTAATTCACTCCCAACGAAGACAAGATCTG
CTTTTTGCTTGTACTGGGTCTCTCTGGTTAGACCAGATCTGAGCCTGGGAGCTCTCTGGCTAACTAGGGA
ACCCACTGCTTAAGCCTCAATAAAGCTTGCCTTGAGTGCTTCAAGTAGTGTGTGCCCGTCTGTTGTGTGA
CTCTGGTAACTAGAGATCCCTCAGACCCTTTTAGTCAGTGTGGAAAATCTCTAGCAGTACGTATAGTAGT
TCATGTCATCTTATTATTCAGTATTTATAACTTGCAAAGAAATGAATATCAGAGAGTGAGAGGAACTTGT
TTATTGCAGCTTATAATGGTTACAAATAAAGCAATAGCATCACAAATTTCACAAATAAAGCATTTTTTTC
ACTGCATTCTAGTTGTGGTTTGTCCAAACTCATCAATGTATCTTATCATGTCTGGCTCTAGCTATCCCGC
CCCTAACTCCGCCCATCCCGCCCCTAACTCCGCCCAGTTCCGCCCATTCTCCGCCCCATGGCTGACTAAT
TTTTTTTATTTATGCAGAGGCCGAGGCCGCCTCGGCCTCTGAGCTATTCCAGAAGTAGTGAGGAGGCTTT
TTTGGAGGCCTAGGGACGTACCCAATTCGCCCTATAGTGAGTCGTATTACGCGCGCTCACTGGCCGTCGT
TTTACAACGTCGTGACTGGGAAAACCCTGGCGTTACCCAACTTAATCGCCTTGCAGCACATCCCCCTTTC
GCCAGCTGGCGTAATAGCGAAGAGGCCCGCACCGATCGCCCTTCCCAACAGTTGCGCAGCCTGAATGGCG
AATGGG
[124 nt withheld, positions 3367-3490]
C
[91 nt withheld, positions 3492-3582]
A
[49 nt withheld, positions 3584-3632]
CCTTTGACGTTGGAGTCCACGTTCTTT
[37 nt withheld, positions 3660-3696]
ACCCTATCTCGGTCTATTCTTTTGATTTATAAGGGATTTTGCCGATTTCGGCCTATTGGTTAAAAAATGA
GCTGATTTAACAAAAATTTAACGCGAATTTTAACAAAATATTAACGCTTACAATTTAGGTGGCACTTTTC
GGGGAAATGTGCGCGGAACCCCTATTTGTTTATTTTTCTAAATACATTCAAATATGTATCCGCTCATGAG
ACAATAACCCTGATAAATGCTTCAATAATATTGAAAAAGGAAGAGTATGAGTATTCAACATTTCCGTGTC
GCCCTTATTCCCTTTTTTGCGGCATTTTGCCTTCCTGTTTTTGCTCACCCAGAAACGCTGGTGAAAGTAA
AAGATGCTGAAGATCAGTTGGGTGCACGAGTGGGTTACATCGAACTGGATCTCAACAGCGGTAAGATCCT
TGAGAGTTTTCGCCCCGAAGAACGTTTTCCAATGATGAGCACTTTTAAAGTTCTGCTATGTGGCGCGGTA
TTATCCCGTATTGACGCCGGGCAAGAGCAACTCGGTCGCCGCATACACTATTCTCAGAATGACTTGGTTG
AGTACTCACCAGTCACAGAAAAGCATCTTACGGATGGCATGACAGTAAGAGAATTATGCAGTGCTGCCAT
AACCATGAGTGATAACACTGCGGCCAACTTACTTCTGACAACGATCGGAGGACCGAAGGAGCTAACCGCT
TTTTTGCACAACATGGGGGATCATGTAACTCGCCTTGATCGTTGGGAACCGGAGCTGAATGAAGCCATAC
CAAACGACGAGCGTGACACCACGATGCCTGTAGCAATGGCAACAACGTTGCGCAAACTATTAACTGGCGA
ACTACTTACTCTAGCTTCCCGGCAACAATTAATAGACTGGATGGAGGCGGATAAAGTTGCAGGACCACTT
CTGCGCTCGGCCCTTCCGGCTGGCTGGTTTATTGCTGATAAATCTGGAGCCGGTGAGCGTGGGTCTCGCG
GTATCATTGCAGCACTGGGGCCAGATGGTAAGCCCTCCCGTATCGTAGTTATCTACACGACGGGGAGTCA
GGCAACTATGGATGAACGAAATAGACAGATCGCTGAGATAGGTGCCTCACTGATTAAGCATTGGTAACTG
TCAGACCAAGTTTACTCATATATACTTTAGATTGATTTAAAACTTCATTTTTAATTTAAAAGGATCTAGG
TGAAGATCCTTTTTGATAATCTCATGACCAAAATCCCTTAACGTGAGTTTTCGTTCCACTGAGCGTCAGA
CCCCGTAGAAAAGATCAAAGGATCTTCTTGAGATCCTTTTTTTCTGCGCGTAATCTGCTGCTTGCAAACA
AAAAAACCACCGCTACCAGCGGTGGTTTGTTTGCCGGATCAAGAGCTACCAACTCTTTTTCCGAAGGTAA
CTGGCTTCAGCAGAGCGCAGATACCAAATACTGTTCTTCTAGTGTAGCCGTAGTTAGGCCACCACTTCAA
GAACTCTGTAGCACCGCCTACATACCTCGCTCTGCTAATCCTGTTACCAGTGGCTGCTGCCAGTGGCGAT
AAGTCGTGTCTTACCGGGTTGGACTCAAGACGATAGTTACCGGATAAGGCGCAGCGGTCGGGCTGAACGG
GGGGTTCGTGCACACAGCCCAGCTTGGAGCGAACGACCTACACCGAACTGAGATACCTACAGCGTGAGCT
ATGAGAAAGCGCCACGCTTCCCGAAGGGAGAAAGGCGGACAGGTATCCGGTAAGCGGCAGGGTCGGAACA
GGAGAGCGCACGAGGGAGCTTCCAGGGGGAAACGCCTGGTATCTTTATAGTCCTGTCGGGTTTCGCCACC
TCTGACTTGAGCGTCGATTTTTGTGATGCTCGTCAGGGGGGCGGAGCCTATGGAAAAACGCCAGCAACGC
GGCCTTTTTACGGTTCCTGGCCTTTTGCTGGCCTTTTGCTCACATGTTCTTTCCTGCGTTATCCCCTGAT
TCTGTGGATAACCGTATTACCGCCTTTGAGTGAGCTGATACCGCTCGCCGCAGCCGAACGACCGAGCGCA
GCGAGTCAGTGAGCGAGGAAGCGGAAGAGCGCCCAATACGCAAACCGCCTCTCCCCGCGCGTTGGCCGAT
TCATTAATGCAGCTGGCACGACAGGTTTCCCGACTGGAAAGCGGGCAGTGAGCGCAACGCAATTAATGTG
AGTTAGCTCACTCATTAGGCACCCCAGGCTTTACACTTTATGCTTCCGGCTCGTATGTTGTGTGGAATTG
TGAGCGGATAACAATTTCACACAGGAAACAGCTATGACCATGATTACGCCAAGCGCGCAATTAACCCTCA
CTAAAGGGAACAAAAGCTGGAGCTGCAAGCTTAATGTAGTCTTATGCAATACTCTTGTAGTCTTGCAACA
TGGTAACGATGAGTTAGCAACATGCCTTACAAGGAGAGAAAAAGCACCGTGCATGCCGATTGGTGGAAGT
AAGGTGGTACGATCGTGCCTTATTAGGAAGGCAACAGACGGGTCTGACATGGATTGGACGAACCACTGAA
TTGCCGCATTGCAGAGATATTGTATTTAAGTGCCTAGCTCGATACATAAACGGGTCTCTCTGGTTAGACC
AGATCTGAGCCTGGGAGCTCTCTGGCTAACTAGGGAACCCACTGCTTAAGCCTCAATAAAGCTTGCCTTG
AGTGCTTCAAGTAGTGTGTGCCCGTCTGTTGTGTGACTCTGGTAACTAGAGATCCCTCAGACCCTTTTAG
TCAGTGTGGAAAATCTCTAGCAGTGGCGCCCGAACAGGGACTTGAAAGCGAAAGGGAAACCAGAGGAGCT
CTCTCGACGCAGGACTCGGCTTGCTGAAGCGCGCACGGCAAGAGGCGAGGGGCGGCGACTGGTGAGTACG
CCAAAAATTTTGACTAGCGGAGGCTAGAAGGAGAGAGATGGGTGCGAGAGCGTCAGTATTAAGCGGGGGA
GAATTAGATCGCGATGGGAAAAAATTCGGTTAAGGCCAGGGGGAAAGAAAAAATATAAATTAAAACATAT
AGTATGGGCAAGCAGGGAGCTAGAACGATTCGCAGTTAATCCTGGCCTGTTAGAAACATCAGAAGGCTGT
AGACAAATACTGGGACAGCTACAACCATCCCTTCAGACAGGATCAGAAGAACTTAGATCATTATATAATA
CAGTAGCAACCCTCTATTGTGTGCATCAAAGGATAGAGATAAAAGACACCAAGGAAGCTTTAGACAAGAT
AGAGGAAGAGCAAAACAAAAGTAAGACCACCGCACAGCAAGCGGCCGCTGATCTTCAGACCTGGAGGAGG
AGATATGAGGGACAATTGGAGAAGTGAATTATATAAATATAAAGTAGTAAAAATTGAACCATTAGGAGTA
GCACCCACCAAGGCAAAGAGAAGAGTGGTGCAGAGAGAAAAAAGAGCAGTGGGAATAGGAGCTTTGTTCC
TTGGGTTCTTGGGAGCAGCAGGAAGCACTATGGGCGCAGCGTCAATGACGCTGACGGTACAGGCCAGACA
ATTATTGTCTGGTATAGTGCAGCAGCAGAACAATTTGCTGAGGGCTATTGAGGCGCAACAGCATCTGTTG
CAACTCACAGTCTGGGGCATCAAGCAGCTCCAGGCAAGAATCCTGGCTGTGGAAAGATACCTAAAGGATC
AACAGCTCCTGGGGATTTGGGGTTGCTCTGGAAAACTCATTTGCACCACTGCTGTGCCTTGGAATGCTAG
TTGGAGTAATAAATCTCTGGAACAGATTTGGAATCACACGACCTGGATGGAGTGGGACAGAGAAATTAAC
AATTACACAAGCTTAATACACTCCTTAATTGAAGAATCGCAAAACCAGCAAGAAAAGAATGAACAAGAAT
TATTGGAATTAGATAAATGGGCAAGTTTGTGGAATTGGTTTAACATAACAAATTGGCTGTGGTATATAAA
ATTATTCATAATGATAGTAGGAGGCTTGGTAGGTTTAAGAATAGTTTTTGCTGTACTTTCTATAGTGAAT
AGAGTTAGGCAGGGATATTCACCATTATCGTTTCAGACCCACCTCCCAACCCCGAGGGGACCCAGAGAGG
GCCTATTTCCCATGATTCCTTCATATTTGCATATACGATACAAGGCTGTTAGAGAGATAATTAGAATTAA
TTTGACTGTAAACACAAAGATATTAGTACAAAATACGTGACGTAGAAAGTAATAATTTCTTGGGTAGTTT
GCAGTTTTAAAATTATGTTTTAAAATGGACTATCATATGCTTACCGTAACTTGAAAGTATTTCGATTTCT
TGGCTTTATATATCTTGTGGAAAGGACGAAACACCGGGTGCGAAAAACGCACGATGGTTTTAGAGCTAGA
AATAGCAAGTTAAAATAAGGCTAGTCCGTTATCAACTTGAAAAAGTGGCACCGAGTCGGTGCTTTTTTAA
GCTTGGCGTAACTAGATCTTGAGACAAATGGCAGTATTCATCCACAATTTTAAAAGAAAAGGGGGGATTG
GGGGGTACAGTGCAGGGGAAAGAATAGTAGACATAATAGCAACAGACATACAAACTAAAGAATTACAAAA
ACAAATTACAAAAATTCAAAATTTTCGGGTTTATTACAGGGACAGCAGAGATCCACTTTGGCGCCGGCTC
GAGGGGG
Features (pLannotate 1.2.2; 29 found; start..end, strand, type, name):
     14..80      +  CDS            small t antigen (fragment): SV40 (simian virus 40) small t antigen
    106..317     +  promoter       EF-1α core promoter: core promoter for human elongation factor EF-1α
    318..1256    +  intron         EF-1α intron A: intron upstream of the start codon of human EF-1α
   1278..1877    +  CDS            PuroR (fragment): puromycin N-acetyltransferase; pac from Streptomyces; confers resistance to puromycin
   1893..2481    +  misc_feature   WPRE: woodchuck hepatitis virus posttranscriptional regulatory element
   2532..2551    +  misc_feature   cPPT/CTS (fragment): central polypurine tract and central termination sequence of HIV-1
   2553..2786    +  LTR            3' LTR (ΔU3): self-inactivating 3' long terminal repeat (LTR) from HIV-1
   2864..2985    +  polyA_signal   SV40 poly(A) signal: SV40 polyadenylation signal
   3025..3160    +  rep_origin     SV40 ori: SV40 origin of replication
   3181..3199    -  promoter       T7 promoter: promoter for bacteriophage T7 RNA polymerase
   3207..3362    +  CDS            lacZα (fragment): LacZα fragment of β-galactosidase; lacZ fragment
   3367..3795    +  rep_origin     f1 ori (sequence partly withheld): f1 bacteriophage origin of replication; arrow indicates direction of (+) strand synthesis
   3848..3952    +  promoter       AmpR promoter: bla
   3953..4813    +  CDS            AmpR: β-lactamase; bla; confers resistance to ampicillin, carbenicillin, and related antibiotics
   4984..5572    +  rep_origin     ori: high-copy-number ColE1/pMB1/pBR322/pUC origin of replication
   5755..5847    +  CDS            lacI (fragment): lac repressor; lacI; The lac repressor binds to the lac operator to inhibit transcription in E. coli. This inhibition can be relieved by adding lactose or isopropyl-β-D-thiogalactopyranoside (IPTG).
   5860..5881    +  protein_bind   CAP binding site: CAP binding activates transcription in the presence of cAMP. E. coli catabolite activator protein
   5896..5926    +  promoter       lac promoter: promoter for the E. coli lac operon
   5934..5950    +  protein_bind   lac operator: The lac repressor binds to the lac operator to inhibit transcription in E. coli. This inhibition can be relieved by adding lactose or isopropyl-β-D-thiogalactopyranoside (IPTG). lac repressor encoded by lacI
   5995..6013    +  promoter       T3 promoter: promoter for bacteriophage T3 RNA polymerase
   6041..6267    +  promoter       RSV promoter: Rous sarcoma virus enhancer/promoter
   6268..6448    +  LTR            5' LTR (truncated): truncated 5' long terminal repeat (LTR) from HIV-1
   6495..6620    +  misc_feature   HIV-1 Ψ: packaging signal of human immunodeficiency virus type 1
   6604..6967    +  CDS            HIV-1 gag (fragment): gag protein from human immunodeficiency virus 1; gag
   7113..7346    +  misc_feature   RRE: The Rev response element (RRE) of HIV-1 allows for Rev-dependent mRNA export from the nucleus to the cytoplasm.
   7723..7749    +  CDS            Rev (fragment): human immunodeficiency virus 1 (HIV-1) Rev protein; rev; enhances nuclear export of unspliced and incompletely spliced viral mRNAs
   7753..7993    +  promoter       U6 promoter: RNA polymerase III promoter for human U6 snRNA
   8023..8098    +  misc_RNA       gRNA scaffold: guide RNA scaffold for the Streptococcus pyogenes CRISPR/Cas9 system
   8154..8271    +  misc_feature   cPPT/CTS: central polypurine tract and central termination sequence of HIV-1
