[The description below was written by a language model from this plasmid's Addgene catalogue record and pLannotate feature annotations shown in this document.]
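Description:
PLK3 gRNA (BRDN0001146265) is a third-generation lentiviral transfer plasmid built on the lentiGuide-Puro backbone that delivers a single CRISPR guide RNA against human PLK3 (polo-like kinase 3, also known as CNK, FNK or PRK). In bacteria it is maintained through a high-copy ColE1/pUC-type origin and selected with ampicillin via the β-lactamase gene. An f1 origin and remnants of a lac/T7/T3 cloning region are also present in the backbone.

The viral portion begins with an RSV promoter fused to a truncated HIV-1 5' LTR, which makes genomic RNA production Tat-independent. It continues through the Ψ packaging signal with a partial gag sequence, the Rev response element and a central polypurine tract, and ends in a ΔU3 self-inactivating 3' LTR followed by an SV40 polyadenylation signal. Within this frame sit two expression units. A human U6 RNA polymerase III promoter drives the PLK3-specific spacer joined to the Streptococcus pyogenes Cas9 guide scaffold. Downstream, the EF-1α core promoter with its intron A drives puromycin N-acetyltransferase, allowing selection of transduced mammalian cells, and a WPRE enhances transcript expression.

The plasmid does not encode Cas9, so it is meant to be used with a separate Cas9 lentivector or in cells that already express the nuclease, typically to knock out PLK3. It comes from a human kinome guide collection associated with work on optimized sgRNA design. The depositors note that the guide was designed against a GenBank reference sequence that has since been withdrawn. The cloning method is not recorded.
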