Addgene plasmid #77470: PLK3 gRNA (BRDN0001146265)
Purpose: 3rd generation lentiviral gRNA plasmid targeting human PLK3
Depositing lab: John Doench & David Root. Depositing organization: Broad Institute. Publication: Optimized sgRNA design to maximize activity and minimize off-target effects of CRISPR-Cas9. Doench JG, Fusi N, Sullender M, Hegde M, Vaimberg EW, Donovan KF, Smith I, Tothova Z, Wilen C, Orchard R, Virgin HW, Listgarten J, Root DE. Nat Biotechnol. 2016 Jan 18. doi: 10.1038/nbt.3437. PubMed 26780180.
Backbone
  Vector backbone: lentiGuide-Puro
  Backbone manufacturer: Zhang Lab (Addgene plasmid # 52963)
  Vector type: Mammalian Expression, Lentiviral, CRISPR
  Selectable markers: Puromycin
Growth in bacteria
  Bacterial resistance: Ampicillin, 100 μg/mL
  Growth temperature: 37°C
  Growth strain: DH5alpha
  Copy number: High Copy
Gene/Insert
  Gene/Insert name: PLK3 (alt name: PLK3)
  gRNA/shRNA sequence: GGTGCGAAAAACGCACGATG
  Species: H. sapiens (human)
  Entrez Gene: PLK3 (a.k.a. CNK, FNK, PLK-3, PRK)
  Promoter: hU6
  Cloning method: Unknown
  Sequencing primers: 5′ U6-F; 3′ pS2-R
Terms and licenses: Academic/Nonprofit Terms; Industry Terms: Not Available to Industry
Depositor comments: The gRNA was designed to target a Genbank reference sequence which has since been removed from the database. Note that this plasmid does NOT contain Cas9. It should be used in conjunction with lentiCas9-Blast (Addgene #52962) or otherwise with cell lines already expressing Cas9. Browse the full kinome gRNA library at http://www.addgene.org/pooled-library/broadgpp-human-kinome/ or visit http://www.broadinstitute.org/rnai/public/ for detailed protocols and information.
How to cite: PLK3 gRNA (BRDN0001146265) was a gift from John Doench & David Root (Addgene plasmid # 77470 ; http://n2t.net/addgene:77470 ; RRID:Addgene_77470)
