>Addgene plasmid #77470 | PLK3 gRNA (BRDN0001146265) | depositor partial sequence | sequence record 144930 | Target Sequence
GGTGCGAAAAACGCACGATG
