>Addgene plasmid #77470 | PLK3 gRNA (BRDN0001146265) | addgene partial sequence | sequence record 187823 | hU6-F
AGAAAGTAATAATTTCTTGGGTAGTTTGCAGTTTTAAAATTATGTTTTAAAATGGACTATCATATGCTTA
CCGTAACTTGAAAGTATTTCGATTTCTTGGCTTTATATATCTTGTGGAAAGGACGAAACACCGGGTGCGA
AAAACGCACGATGGTTTTAGAGCTAGAAATAGCAAGTTAAAATAAGGCTAGTCCGTTATCAACTTGAAAA
AGTGGCACCGAGTCGGTGCTTTTTTAAGCTTGGCGTAACTAGATCTTGAGACAAATGGCAGTATTCATCC
ACAATTTTAAAAGAAAAGGGGGGATTGGGGGGTACAGTGCAGGGGAAAGAATAGTAGACATAATAGCAAC
AGACATACAAACTAAAGAATTACAAAAACAAATTACAAAAATTCAAAATTTTCGGGTTTATTACAGGGAC
AGCAGAGATCCACTTTGGCGCCGGCTCGAGGGGGCCCGGGTGCAAAGATGGATAAAGTTTTAAACAGAGA
GGAATCTTTGCAGCTAATGGACCTTCTAGGTCTTGAAAGGAGTGGGAATTGGCTCCGGTGCCCGTCAGTG
GGCAGAGCGC
